>Addgene plasmid #113920 | pET51b(+)_MBP-nLucCP-65/66 | depositor full sequence | sequence record 215114 | pET51b(+)_MBP-nLucCP-65/66 sequence 6784 bps
TGGCGAATGGG
[124 nt withheld, positions 12-135]
C
[91 nt withheld, positions 137-227]
A
[49 nt withheld, positions 229-277]
CCTTTGACGTTGGAGTCCACGTTCTTT
[37 nt withheld, positions 305-341]
ACCCTATCTCGGTCTATTCTTTTGATTTATAAGGGATTTTGCCGATTTCGGCCTATTGGTTAAAAAATGA
GCTGATTTAACAAAAATTTAACGCGAATTTTAACAAAATATTAACGTTTACAATTTCTGGCGGCACGATG
GCATGAGATTATCAAAAAGGATCTTCACCTAGATCCTTTTAAATTAAAAATGAAGTTTTAAATCAATCTA
AAGTATATATGAGTAAACTTGGTCTGACAGTTACCAATGCTTAATCAGTGAGGCACCTATCTCAGCGATC
TGTCTATTTCGTTCATCCATAGTTGCCTGACTCCCCGTCGTGTAGATAACTACGATACGGGAGGGCTTAC
CATCTGGCCCCAGTGCTGCAATGATACCGCGAGACCCACGCTCACCGGCTCCAGATTTATCAGCAATAAA
CCAGCCAGCCGGAAGGGCCGAGCGCAGAAGTGGTCCTGCAACTTTATCCGCCTCCATCCAGTCTATTAAT
TGTTGCCGGGAAGCTAGAGTAAGTAGTTCGCCAGTTAATAGTTTGCGCAACGTTGTTGCCATTGCTACAG
GCATCGTGGTGTCACGCTCGTCGTTTGGTATGGCTTCATTCAGCTCCGGTTCCCAACGATCAAGGCGAGT
TACATGATCCCCCATGTTGTGCAAAAAAGCGGTTAGCTCCTTCGGTCCTCCGATCGTTGTCAGAAGTAAG
TTGGCCGCAGTGTTATCACTCATGGTTATGGCAGCACTGCATAATTCTCTTACTGTCATGCCATCCGTAA
GATGCTTTTCTGTGACTGGTGAGTACTCAACCAAGTCATTCTGAGAATAGTGTATGCGGCGACCGAGTTG
CTCTTGCCCGGCGTCAATACGGGATAATACCGCGCCACATAGCAGAACTTTAAAAGTGCTCATCATTGGA
AAACGTTCTTCGGGGCGAAAACTCTCAAGGATCTTACCGCTGTTGAGATCCAGTTCGATGTAACCCACTC
GTGCACCCAACTGATCTTCAGCATCTTTTACTTTCACCAGCGTTTCTGGGTGAGCAAAAACAGGAAGGCA
AAATGCCGCAAAAAAGGGAATAAGGGCGACACGGAAATGTTGAATACTCATACTCTTCCTTTTTCAATCA
TGATTGAAGCATTTATCAGGGTTATTGTCTCATGAGCGGATACATATTTGAATGTATTTAGAAAAATAAA
CAAATAGGTCATGACCAAAATCCCTTAACGTGAGTTTTCGTTCCACTGAGCGTCAGACCCCGTAGAAAAG
ATCAAAGGATCTTCTTGAGATCCTTTTTTTCTGCGCGTAATCTGCTGCTTGCAAACAAAAAAACCACCGC
TACCAGCGGTGGTTTGTTTGCCGGATCAAGAGCTACCAACTCTTTTTCCGAAGGTAACTGGCTTCAGCAG
AGCGCAGATACCAAATACTGTCCTTCTAGTGTAGCCGTAGTTAGGCCACCACTTCAAGAACTCTGTAGCA
CCGCCTACATACCTCGCTCTGCTAATCCTGTTACCAGTGGCTGCTGCCAGTGGCGATAAGTCGTGTCTTA
CCGGGTTGGACTCAAGACGATAGTTACCGGATAAGGCGCAGCGGTCGGGCTGAACGGGGGGTTCGTGCAC
ACAGCCCAGCTTGGAGCGAACGACCTACACCGAACTGAGATACCTACAGCGTGAGCTATGAGAAAGCGCC
ACGCTTCCCGAAGGGAGAAAGGCGGACAGGTATCCGGTAAGCGGCAGGGTCGGAACAGGAGAGCGCACGA
GGGAGCTTCCAGGGGGAAACGCCTGGTATCTTTATAGTCCTGTCGGGTTTCGCCACCTCTGACTTGAGCG
TCGATTTTTGTGATGCTCGTCAGGGGGGCGGAGCCTATGGAAAAACGCCAGCAACGCGGCCTTTTTACGG
TTCCTGGCCTTTTGCTGGCCTTTTGCTCACATGTTCTTTCCTGCGTTATCCCCTGATTCTGTGGATAACC
GTATTACCGCCTTTGAGTGAGCTGATACCGCTCGCCGCAGCCGAACGACCGAGCGCAGCGAGTCAGTGAG
CGAGGAAGCGGAAGAGCGCCTGATGCGGTATTTTCTCCTTACGCATCTGTGCGGTATTTCACACCGCATA
TATGGTGCACTCTCAGTACAATCTGCTCTGATGCCGCATAGTTAAGCCAGTATACACTCCGCTATCGCTA
CGTGACTGGGTCATGGCTGCGCCCCGACACCCGCCAACACCCGCTGACGCGCCCTGACGGGCTTGTCTGC
TCCCGGCATCCGCTTACAGACAAGCTGTGACCGTCTCCGGGAGCTGCATGTGTCAGAGGTTTTCACCGTC
ATCACCGAAACGCGCGAGGCAGCTGCGGTAAAGCTCATCAGCGTGGTCGTGAAGCGATTCACAGATGTCT
GCCTGTTCATCCGCGTCCAGCTCGTTGAGTTTCTCCAGAAGCGTTAATGTCTGGCTTCTGATAAAGCGGG
CCATGTTAAGGGCGGTTTTTTCCTGTTTGGTCACTGATGCCTCCGTGTAAGGGGGATTTCTGTTCATGGG
GGTAATGATACCGATGAAACGAGAGAGGATGCTCACGATACGGGTTACTGATGATGAACATGCCCGGTTA
CTGGAACGTTGTGAGGGTAAACAACTGGCGGTATGGATGCGGCGGGACCAGAGAAAAATCACTCAGGGTC
AATGCCAGCGCTTCGTTAATACAGATGTAGGTGTTCCACAGGGTAGCCAGCAGCATCCTGCGATGCAGAT
CCGGAACATAATGGTGCAGGGCGCTGACTTCCGCGTTTCCAGACTTTACGAAACACGGAAACCGAAGACC
ATTCATGTTGTTGCTCAGGTCGCAGACGTTTTGCAGCAGCAGTCGCTTCACGTTCGCTCGCGTATCGGTG
ATTCATTCTGCTAACCAGTAAGGCAACCCCGCCAGCCTAGCCGGGTCCTCAACGACAGGAGCACGATCAT
GCTAGTCATGCCCCGCGCCCACCGGAAGGAGCTGACTGGGTTGAAGGCTCTCAAGGGCATCGGTCGAGAT
CCCGGTGCCTAATGAGTGAGCTAACTTACATTAATTGCGTTGCGCTCACTGCCCGCTTTCCAGTCGGGAA
ACCTGTCGTGCCAGCTGCATTAATGAATCGGCCAACGCGCGGGGAGAGGCGGTTTGCGTATTGGGCGCCA
GGGTGGTTTTTCTTTTCACCAGTGAGACGGGCAACAGCTGATTGCCCTTCACCGCCTGGCCCTGAGAGAG
TTGCAGCAAGCGGTCCACGCTGGTTTGCCCCAGCAGGCGAAAATCCTGTTTGATGGTGGTTAACGGCGGG
ATATAACATGAGCTGTCTTCGGTATCGTCGTATCCCACTACCGAGATGTCCGCACCAACGCGCAGCCCGG
ACTCGGTAATGGCGCGCATTGCGCCCAGCGCCATCTGATCGTTGGCAACCAGCATCGCAGTGGGAACGAT
GCCCTCATTCAGCATTTGCATGGTTTGTTGAAAACCGGACATGGCACTCCAGTCGCCTTCCCGTTCCGCT
ATCGGCTGAATTTGATTGCGAGTGAGATATTTATGCCAGCCAGCCAGACGCAGACGCGCCGAGACAGAAC
TTAATGGGCCCGCTAACAGCGCGATTTGCTGGTGACCCAATGCGACCAGATGCTCCACGCCCAGTCGCGT
ACCGTCTTCATGGGAGAAAATAATACTGTTGATGGGTGTCTGGTCAGAGACATCAAGAAATAACGCCGGA
ACATTAGTGCAGGCAGCTTCCACAGCAATGGCATCCTGGTCATCCAGCGGATAGTTAATGATCAGCCCAC
TGACGCGTTGCGCGAGAAGATTGTGCACCGCCGCTTTACAGGCTTCGACGCCGCTTCGTTCTACCATCGA
CACCACCACGCTGGCACCCAGTTGATCGGCGCGAGATTTAATCGCCGCGACAATTTGCGACGGCGCGTGC
AGGGCCAGACTGGAGGTGGCAACGCCAATCAGCAACGACTGTTTGCCCGCCAGTTGTTGTGCCACGCGGT
TGGGAATGTAATTCAGCTCCGCCATCGCCGCTTCCACTTTTTCCCGCGTTTTCGCAGAAACGTGGCTGGC
CTGGTTCACCACGCGGGAAACGGTCTGATAAGAGACACCGGCATACTCTGCGACATCGTATAACGTTACT
GGTTTCACATTCACCACCCTGAATTGACTCTCTTCCGGGCGCTATCATGCCATACCGCGAAAGGTTTTGC
GCCATTCGATGGTGTCCGGGATCTCGACGCTCTCCCTTATGCGACTCCTGCATTAGGAAGCAGCCCAGTA
GTAGGTTGAGGCCGTTGAGCACCGCCGCCGCAAGGAATGGTGCATGCAAGGAGATGGCGCCCAACAGTCC
CCCGGCCACGGGGCCTGCCACCATACCCACGCCGAAACAAGCGCTCATGAGCCCGAAGTGGCGAGCCCGA
TCTTCCCCATCGGTGATGTCGGCGATATAGGCGCCAGCAACCGCACCTGTGGCGCCGGTGATGCCGGCCA
CGATGCGTCCGGCGTAGAGGATCGAGATCGATCTCGATCCCGCGAAATTAATACGACTCACTATAGGGGA
ATTGTGAGCGGATAACAATTCCCCTCTAGAAATAATTTTGTTTAACTTTAAGAAGGAGATATACCATGCA
TCACCACCATCATCACCATCACCACCACATGGTAAAAATCGAAGAAGGTAAACTGGTAATCTGGATTAAC
GGCGATAAAGGCTATAACGGTCTCGCTGAAGTCGGTAAGAAATTCGAGAAAGATACCGGAATTAAAGTCA
CCGTTGAGCATCCGGATAAACTGGAAGAGAAATTCCCACAGGTTGCGGCAACTGGCGATGGCCCTGACAT
TATCTTCTGGGCACACGACCGCTTTGGTGGCTACGCTCAATCTGGCCTGTTGGCTGAAATCACCCCGGAC
AAAGCGTTCCAGGACAAGCTGTATCCGTTTACCTGGGATGCCGTACGTTACAACGGCAAGCTGATTGCTT
ACCCGATCGCTGTTGAAGCGTTATCGCTGATTTATAACAAAGATCTGCTGCCGAACCCGCCAAAAACCTG
GGAAGAGATCCCGGCGCTGGATAAAGAACTGAAAGCGAAAGGTAAGAGCGCGCTGATGTTCAACCTGCAA
GAACCGTACTTCACCTGGCCGCTGATTGCTGCTGACGGGGGTTATGCGTTCAAGTATGAAAACGGCAAGT
ACGACATTAAAGACGTGGGCGTGGATAACGCTGGCGCGAAAGCGGGTCTGACCTTCCTGGTTGACCTGAT
TAAAAACAAACACATGAATGCAGACACCGATTACTCCATCGCAGAAGCTGCCTTTAATAAAGGCGAAACA
GCGATGACCATCAACGGCCCGTGGGCATGGTCCAACATCGACACCAGCAAAGTGAATTATGGTGTAACGG
TACTGCCGACCTTCAAGGGTCAACCATCCAAACCGTTCGTTGGCGTGCTGAGCGCAGGTATTAACGCCGC
CAGTCCGAACAAAGAGCTGGCAAAAGAGTTCCTCGAAAACTATCTGCTGACTGATGAAGGTCTGGAAGCG
GTTAATAAAGACAAACCGCTGGGTGCCGTAGCGCTGAAGTCTTACGAGGAAGAGTTGGCGAAAGATCCAC
GTATTGCCGCCACTATGGAAAACGCCCAGAAAGGTGAAATCATGCCGAACATCCCGCAGATGTCCGCTTT
CTGGTATGCCGTGCGTACTGCGGTGATCAACGCCGCCAGCGGTCGTCAGACTGTCGATGAAGCCCTGAAA
GACGCGCAGACTAATTCGAGCTCGGAAAACCTGTATTTTCAGGGCGGTCTGAGCGGCGACCAAATGGGCC
AGATCGAAAAAATTTTTAAGGTGGTGTACCCTGTGGATGATCATCACTTTAAGGTGATCCTGCACTATGG
CACACTGGTAATCGACGGGGTTACGCCGAACATGATCGACTATTTCGGACGGCCGTATGAAGGCATCGCC
GTGTTCGACGGCAAAAAGATCACTGTAACAGGGACCCTGTGGAACGGCAACAAAATTATCGACGAGCGCC
TGATCAACCCCGACGGCTCCCTGCTGTTCCGAGTAACCATCAACGGAGTGACCGGCTGGCGGCTGTGCGA
ACGCATTCTGGCGGGTGGCACCGGTGGCTCTGGCGGTACCGGTGGCTCTATGGTCTTCACACTCGAAGAT
TTCGTTGGGGACTGGCGACAGACAGCCGGCTACAACCTGGACCAAGTCCTTGAACAGGGAGGTGTGTCCA
GTTTGTTTCAGAATCTCGGGGTGTCCGTAACTCCGATCCAAAGGATTGTCCTGAGCGGTGAAAATGGGCT
GAAGATCGACATCCATGTCATCATCCCGTATGAATAATTAACCTAGGCTGCTGCCACCGCTGAGCAATAA
CTAGCATAACCCCTTGGGGCCTCTAAACGGGTCTTGAGGGGTTTTTTGCTGAAAGGAGGAACTATATCCG
GAT
Features (pLannotate 1.2.2; 21 found; start..end, strand, type, name):
     12..467     +  rep_origin     f1 ori (sequence partly withheld): f1 bacteriophage origin of replication; arrow indicates direction of (+) strand synthesis
    582..1442    -  CDS            AmpR: β-lactamase; bla; confers resistance to ampicillin, carbenicillin, and related antibiotics
   1443..1535    -  promoter       AmpR promoter: bla
   1616..2204    +  rep_origin     ori: high-copy-number ColE1/pMB1/pBR322/pUC origin of replication
   2390..2532    -  misc_feature   bom: basis of mobility region from pBR322
   2634..2825    -  CDS            rop: Rop protein, which maintains plasmids at low copy number; rop
   2842..3222    +  CDS            YPB1_ECOLX: Protein predicted: Swiss-Prot protein existence level 4. From Escherichia coli.
   3284..3348    -  CDS            TcR (fragment): tetracycline efflux protein; tet; confers resistance to tetracycline
   3363..3384    -  protein_bind   CAP binding site: CAP binding activates transcription in the presence of cAMP. E. coli catabolite activator protein
   3397..4479    -  CDS            lacI: lac repressor; lacI; The lac repressor binds to the lac operator to inhibit transcription in E. coli. This inhibition can be relieved by adding lactose or isopropyl-β-D-thiogalactopyranoside (IPTG).
   4480..4557    -  promoter       lacI promoter: lacI
   4565..4844    -  CDS            TcR (fragment): tetracycline efflux protein; tet; confers resistance to tetracycline
   4870..4888    +  promoter       T7 promoter: promoter for bacteriophage T7 RNA polymerase
   4889..4913    +  protein_bind   lac operator: The lac repressor binds to the lac operator to inhibit transcription in E. coli. This inhibition can be relieved by adding lactose or isopropyl-β-D-thiogalactopyranoside (IPTG). lac repressor encoded by lacI
   4928..4950    +  RBS            RBS: efficient ribosome binding site from bacteriophage T7 gene 10 (Olins and Rangwala, 1989)
   4996..6093    +  CDS            MBP: maltose binding protein from E. coli; malE (mutated); This version of the gene does not encode a signal sequence, so MBP will remain in the cytosol.
   6106..6126    +  CDS            TEV site: tobacco etch virus (TEV) protease recognition and cleavage site
   6127..6444    +  CDS            Nluc (fragment): NanoLuc® luciferase human codon-optimized
   6481..6675    +  CDS            Nluc (fragment): NanoLuc® luciferase human codon-optimized
   6687..6704    +  CDS            SET1 (fragment): solubility-enhancement tag derived from T7 phage gene 10B
   6712..6759    +  terminator     T7 terminator: transcription terminator for bacteriophage T7 RNA polymerase
