>Addgene plasmid #113920 | pET51b(+)_MBP-nLucCP-65/66 | addgene full sequence | sequence record 222525 | Addgene NGS Result
TGGCGAATGGG
[124 nt withheld, positions 12-135]
C
[91 nt withheld, positions 137-227]
A
[49 nt withheld, positions 229-277]
CCTTTGACGTTGGAGTCCACGTTCTTT
[37 nt withheld, positions 305-341]
ACCCTATCTCGGTCTATTCTTTTGATTTATAAGGGATTTTGCCGATTTCGGCCTATTGGTTAAAAAATGA
GCTGATTTAACAAAAATTTAACGCGAATTTTAACAAAATATTAACGTTTACAATTTCTGGCGGCACGATG
GCATGAGATTATCAAAAAGGATCTTCACCTAGATCCTTTTAAATTAAAAATGAAGTTTTAAATCAATCTA
AAGTATATATGAGTAAACTTGGTCTGACAGTTACCAATGCTTAATCAGTGAGGCACCTATCTCAGCGATC
TGTCTATTTCGTTCATCCATAGTTGCCTGACTCCCCGTCGTGTAGATAACTACGATACGGGAGGGCTTAC
CATCTGGCCCCAGTGCTGCAATGATACCGCGAGACCCACGCTCACCGGCTCCAGATTTATCAGCAATAAA
CCAGCCAGCCGGAAGGGCCGAGCGCAGAAGTGGTCCTGCAACTTTATCCGCCTCCATCCAGTCTATTAAT
TGTTGCCGGGAAGCTAGAGTAAGTAGTTCGCCAGTTAATAGTTTGCGCAACGTTGTTGCCATTGCTACAG
GCATCGTGGTGTCACGCTCGTCGTTTGGTATGGCTTCATTCAGCTCCGGTTCCCAACGATCAAGGCGAGT
TACATGATCCCCCATGTTGTGCAAAAAAGCGGTTAGCTCCTTCGGTCCTCCGATCGTTGTCAGAAGTAAG
TTGGCCGCAGTGTTATCACTCATGGTTATGGCAGCACTGCATAATTCTCTTACTGTCATGCCATCCGTAA
GATGCTTTTCTGTGACTGGTGAGTACTCAACCAAGTCATTCTGAGAATAGTGTATGCGGCGACCGAGTTG
CTCTTGCCCGGCGTCAATACGGGATAATACCGCGCCACATAGCAGAACTTTAAAAGTGCTCATCATTGGA
AAACGTTCTTCGGGGCGAAAACTCTCAAGGATCTTACCGCTGTTGAGATCCAGTTCGATGTAACCCACTC
GTGCACCCAACTGATCTTCAGCATCTTTTACTTTCACCAGCGTTTCTGGGTGAGCAAAAACAGGAAGGCA
AAATGCCGCAAAAAAGGGAATAAGGGCGACACGGAAATGTTGAATACTCATACTCTTCCTTTTTCAATCA
TGATTGAAGCATTTATCAGGGTTATTGTCTCATGAGCGGATACATATTTGAATGTATTTAGAAAAATAAA
CAAATAGGTCATGACCAAAATCCCTTAACGTGAGTTTTCGTTCCACTGAGCGTCAGACCCCGTAGAAAAG
ATCAAAGGATCTTCTTGAGATCCTTTTTTTCTGCGCGTAATCTGCTGCTTGCAAACAAAAAAACCACCGC
TACCAGCGGTGGTTTGTTTGCCGGATCAAGAGCTACCAACTCTTTTTCCGAAGGTAACTGGCTTCAGCAG
AGCGCAGATACCAAATACTGTCCTTCTAGTGTAGCCGTAGTTAGGCCACCACTTCAAGAACTCTGTAGCA
CCGCCTACATACCTCGCTCTGCTAATCCTGTTACCAGTGGCTGCTGCCAGTGGCGATAAGTCGTGTCTTA
CCGGGTTGGACTCAAGACGATAGTTACCGGATAAGGCGCAGCGGTCGGGCTGAACGGGGGGTTCGTGCAC
ACAGCCCAGCTTGGAGCGAACGACCTACACCGAACTGAGATACCTACAGCGTGAGCTATGAGAAAGCGCC
ACGCTTCCCGAAGGGAGAAAGGCGGACAGGTATCCGGTAAGCGGCAGGGTCGGAACAGGAGAGCGCACGA
GGGAGCTTCCAGGGGGAAACGCCTGGTATCTTTATAGTCCTGTCGGGTTTCGCCACCTCTGACTTGAGCG
TCGATTTTTGTGATGCTCGTCAGGGGGGCGGAGCCTATGGAAAAACGCCAGCAACGCGGCCTTTTTACGG
TTCCTGGCCTTTTGCTGGCCTTTTGCTCACATGTTCTTTCCTGCGTTATCCCCTGATTCTGTGGATAACC
GTATTACCGCCTTTGAGTGAGCTGATACCGCTCGCCGCAGCCGAACGACCGAGCGCAGCGAGTCAGTGAG
CGAGGAAGCGGAAGAGCGCCTGATGCGGTATTTTCTCCTTACGCATCTGTGCGGTATTTCACACCGCAAT
GGTGCACTCTCAGTACAATCTGCTCTGATGCCGCATAGTTAAGCCAGTATACACTCCGCTATCGCTACGT
GACTGGGTCATGGCTGCGCCCCGACACCCGCCAACACCCGCTGACGCGCCCTGACGGGCTTGTCTGCTCC
CGGCATCCGCTTACAGACAAGCTGTGACCGTCTCCGGGAGCTGCATGTGTCAGAGGTTTTCACCGTCATC
ACCGAAACGCGCGAGGCAGCTGCGGTAAAGCTCATCAGCGTGGTCGTGAAGCGATTCACAGATGTCTGCC
TGTTCATCCGCGTCCAGCTCGTTGAGTTTCTCCAGAAGCGTTAATGTCTGGCTTCTGATAAAGCGGGCCA
TGTTAAGGGCGGTTTTTTCCTGTTTGGTCACTGATGCCTCCGTGTAAGGGGGATTTCTGTTCATGGGGGT
AATGATACCGATGAAACGAGAGAGGATGCTCACGATACGGGTTACTGATGATGAACATGCCCGGTTACTG
GAACGTTGTGAGGGTAAACAACTGGCGGTATGGATGCGGCGGGACCAGAGAAAAATCACTCAGGGTCAAT
GCCAGCGCTTCGTTAATACAGATGTAGGTGTTCCACAGGGTAGCCAGCAGCATCCTGCGATGCAGATCCG
GAACATAATGGTGCAGGGCGCTGACTTCCGCGTTTCCAGACTTTACGAAACACGGAAACCGAAGACCATT
CATGTTGTTGCTCAGGTCGCAGACGTTTTGCAGCAGCAGTCGCTTCACGTTCGCTCGCGTATCGGTGATT
CATTCTGCTAACCAGTAAGGCAACCCCGCCAGCCTAGCCGGGTCCTCAACGACAGGAGCACGATCATGCT
AGTCATGCCCCGCGCCCACCGGAAGGAGCTGACTGGGTTGAAGGCTCTCAAGGGCATCGGTCGAGATCCC
GGTGCCTAATGAGTGAGCTAACTTACATTAATTGCGTTGCGCTCACTGCCCGCTTTCCAGTCGGGAAACC
TGTCGTGCCAGCTGCATTAATGAATCGGCCAACGCGCGGGGAGAGGCGGTTTGCGTATTGGGCGCCAGGG
TGGTTTTTCTTTTCACCAGTGAGACGGGCAACAGCTGATTGCCCTTCACCGCCTGGCCCTGAGAGAGTTG
CAGCAAGCGGTCCACGCTGGTTTGCCCCAGCAGGCGAAAATCCTGTTTGATGGTGGTTAACGGCGGGATA
TAACATGAGCTGTCTTCGGTATCGTCGTATCCCACTACCGAGATGTCCGCACCAACGCGCAGCCCGGACT
CGGTAATGGCGCGCATTGCGCCCAGCGCCATCTGATCGTTGGCAACCAGCATCGCAGTGGGAACGATGCC
CTCATTCAGCATTTGCATGGTTTGTTGAAAACCGGACATGGCACTCCAGTCGCCTTCCCGTTCCGCTATC
GGCTGAATTTGATTGCGAGTGAGATATTTATGCCAGCCAGCCAGACGCAGACGCGCCGAGACAGAACTTA
ATGGGCCCGCTAACAGCGCGATTTGCTGGTGACCCAATGCGACCAGATGCTCCACGCCCAGTCGCGTACC
GTCTTCATGGGAGAAAATAATACTGTTGATGGGTGTCTGGTCAGAGACATCAAGAAATAACGCCGGAACA
TTAGTGCAGGCAGCTTCCACAGCAATGGCATCCTGGTCATCCAGCGGATAGTTAATGATCAGCCCACTGA
CGCGTTGCGCGAGAAGATTGTGCACCGCCGCTTTACAGGCTTCGACGCCGCTTCGTTCTACCATCGACAC
CACCACGCTGGCACCCAGTTGATCGGCGCGAGATTTAATCGCCGCGACAATTTGCGACGGCGCGTGCAGG
GCCAGACTGGAGGTGGCAACGCCAATCAGCAACGACTGTTTGCCCGCCAGTTGTTGTGCCACGCGGTTGG
GAATGTAATTCAGCTCCGCCATCGCCGCTTCCACTTTTTCCCGCGTTTTCGCAGAAACGTGGCTGGCCTG
GTTCACCACGCGGGAAACGGTCTGATAAGAGACACCGGCATACTCTGCGACATCGTATAACGTTACTGGT
TTCACATTCACCACCCTGAATTGACTCTCTTCCGGGCGCTATCATGCCATACCGCGAAAGGTTTTGCGCC
ATTCGATGGTGTCCGGGATCTCGACGCTCTCCCTTATGCGACTCCTGCATTAGGAAGCAGCCCAGTAGTA
GGTTGAGGCCGTTGAGCACCGCCGCCGCAAGGAATGGTGCATGCAAGGAGATGGCGCCCAACAGTCCCCC
GGCCACGGGGCCTGCCACCATACCCACGCCGAAACAAGCGCTCATGAGCCCGAAGTGGCGAGCCCGATCT
TCCCCATCGGTGATGTCGGCGATATAGGCGCCAGCAACCGCACCTGTGGCGCCGGTGATGCCGGCCACGA
TGCGTCCGGCGTAGAGGATCGAGATCGATCTCGATCCCGCGAAATTAATACGACTCACTATAGGGGAATT
GTGAGCGGATAACAATTCCCCTCTAGAAATAATTTTGTTTAACTTTAAGAAGGAGATATACCATGCATCA
CCACCATCATCACCATCACCACCACATGGTAAAAATCGAAGAAGGTAAACTGGTAATCTGGATTAACGGC
GATAAAGGCTATAACGGTCTCGCTGAAGTCGGTAAGAAATTCGAGAAAGATACCGGAATTAAAGTCACCG
TTGAGCATCCGGATAAACTGGAAGAGAAATTCCCACAGGTTGCGGCAACTGGCGATGGCCCTGACATTAT
CTTCTGGGCACACGACCGCTTTGGTGGCTACGCTCAATCTGGCCTGTTGGCTGAAATCACCCCGGACAAA
GCGTTCCAGGACAAGCTGTATCCGTTTACCTGGGATGCCGTACGTTACAACGGCAAGCTGATTGCTTACC
CGATCGCTGTTGAAGCGTTATCGCTGATTTATAACAAAGATCTGCTGCCGAACCCGCCAAAAACCTGGGA
AGAGATCCCGGCGCTGGATAAAGAACTGAAAGCGAAAGGTAAGAGCGCGCTGATGTTCAACCTGCAAGAA
CCGTACTTCACCTGGCCGCTGATTGCTGCTGACGGGGGTTATGCGTTCAAGTATGAAAACGGCAAGTACG
ACATTAAAGACGTGGGCGTGGATAACGCTGGCGCGAAAGCGGGTCTGACCTTCCTGGTTGACCTGATTAA
AAACAAACACATGAATGCAGACACCGATTACTCCATCGCAGAAGCTGCCTTTAATAAAGGCGAAACAGCG
ATGACCATCAACGGCCCGTGGGCATGGTCCAACATCGACACCAGCAAAGTGAATTATGGTGTAACGGTAC
TGCCGACCTTCAAGGGTCAACCATCCAAACCGTTCGTTGGCGTGCTGAGCGCAGGTATTAACGCCGCCAG
TCCGAACAAAGAGCTGGCAAAAGAGTTCCTCGAAAACTATCTGCTGACTGATGAAGGTCTGGAAGCGGTT
AATAAAGACAAACCGCTGGGTGCCGTAGCGCTGAAGTCTTACGAGGAAGAGTTGGCGAAAGATCCACGTA
TTGCCGCCACTATGGAAAACGCCCAGAAAGGTGAAATCATGCCGAACATCCCGCAGATGTCCGCTTTCTG
GTATGCCGTGCGTACTGCGGTGATCAACGCCGCCAGCGGTCGTCAGACTGTCGATGAAGCCCTGAAAGAC
GCGCAGACTAATTCGAGCTCGGAAAACCTGTATTTTCAGGGCGGTCTGAGCGGCGACCAAATGGGCCAGA
TCGAAAAAATTTTTAAGGTGGTGTACCCTGTGGATGATCATCACTTTAAGGTGATCCTGCACTATGGCAC
ACTGGTAATCGACGGGGTTACGCCGAACATGATCGACTATTTCGGACGGCCGTATGAAGGCATCGCCGTG
TTCGACGGCAAAAAGATCACTGTAACAGGGACCCTGTGGAACGGCAACAAAATTATCGACGAGCGCCTGA
TCAACCCCGACGGCTCCCTGCTGTTCCGAGTAACCATCAACGGAGTGACCGGCTGGCGGCTGTGCGAACG
CATTCTGGCGGGTGGCACCGGTGGCTCTGGCGGTACCGGTGGCTCTATGGTCTTCACACTCGAAGATTTC
GTTGGGGACTGGCGACAGACAGCCGGCTACAACCTGGACCAAGTCCTTGAACAGGGAGGTGTGTCCAGTT
TGTTTCAGAATCTCGGGGTGTCCGTAACTCCGATCCAAAGGATTGTCCTGAGCGGTGAAAATGGGCTGAA
GATCGACATCCATGTCATCATCCCGTATGAATAATTAACCTAGGCTGCTGCCACCGCTGAGCAATAACTA
GCATAACCCCTTGGGGCCTCTAAACGGGTCTTGAGGGGTTTTTTGCTGAAAGGAGGAACTATATCCGGAT
Features (pLannotate 1.2.2; 21 found; start..end, strand, type, name):
     12..467     +  rep_origin     f1 ori (sequence partly withheld): f1 bacteriophage origin of replication; arrow indicates direction of (+) strand synthesis
    582..1442    -  CDS            AmpR: β-lactamase; bla; confers resistance to ampicillin, carbenicillin, and related antibiotics
   1443..1535    -  promoter       AmpR promoter: bla
   1616..2204    +  rep_origin     ori: high-copy-number ColE1/pMB1/pBR322/pUC origin of replication
   2390..2529    -  misc_feature   bom: basis of mobility region from pBR322
   2631..2822    -  CDS            rop: Rop protein, which maintains plasmids at low copy number; rop
   2839..3219    +  CDS            YPB1_ECOLX: Protein predicted: Swiss-Prot protein existence level 4. From Escherichia coli.
   3281..3345    -  CDS            TcR (fragment): tetracycline efflux protein; tet; confers resistance to tetracycline
   3360..3381    -  protein_bind   CAP binding site: CAP binding activates transcription in the presence of cAMP. E. coli catabolite activator protein
   3394..4476    -  CDS            lacI: lac repressor; lacI; The lac repressor binds to the lac operator to inhibit transcription in E. coli. This inhibition can be relieved by adding lactose or isopropyl-β-D-thiogalactopyranoside (IPTG).
   4477..4554    -  promoter       lacI promoter: lacI
   4562..4841    -  CDS            TcR (fragment): tetracycline efflux protein; tet; confers resistance to tetracycline
   4867..4885    +  promoter       T7 promoter: promoter for bacteriophage T7 RNA polymerase
   4886..4910    +  protein_bind   lac operator: The lac repressor binds to the lac operator to inhibit transcription in E. coli. This inhibition can be relieved by adding lactose or isopropyl-β-D-thiogalactopyranoside (IPTG). lac repressor encoded by lacI
   4925..4947    +  RBS            RBS: efficient ribosome binding site from bacteriophage T7 gene 10 (Olins and Rangwala, 1989)
   4993..6090    +  CDS            MBP: maltose binding protein from E. coli; malE (mutated); This version of the gene does not encode a signal sequence, so MBP will remain in the cytosol.
   6103..6123    +  CDS            TEV site: tobacco etch virus (TEV) protease recognition and cleavage site
   6124..6441    +  CDS            Nluc (fragment): NanoLuc® luciferase human codon-optimized
   6478..6672    +  CDS            Nluc (fragment): NanoLuc® luciferase human codon-optimized
   6684..6701    +  CDS            SET1 (fragment): solubility-enhancement tag derived from T7 phage gene 10B
   6709..6756    +  terminator     T7 terminator: transcription terminator for bacteriophage T7 RNA polymerase
