[The description below was written by a language model from this plasmid's Addgene catalogue record and pLannotate feature annotations shown in this document.]
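Description:
pET51b(+)_MBP-nLucCP-65/66 is a bacterial expression plasmid of about 6.8 kb built on the Novagen pET51-b(+) backbone. It produces a maltose-binding protein fusion to a circularly permuted NanoLuc luciferase in E. coli. The plasmid is maintained through a ColE1/pBR322-type origin accompanied by the bom region and the rop gene, consistent with its listing as low copy. Selection is by ampicillin via the β-lactamase gene. An f1 origin is also present, and short remnants of the pBR322 tetracycline resistance gene flank the lacI cassette as non-functional fragments.

Expression is driven by a T7 promoter with an adjacent lac operator and the phage T7 gene 10 ribosome binding site. The plasmid carries its own lacI, so transcription is repressed until induced with IPTG in a host that supplies T7 RNA polymerase. The synthetic insert, assembled by Gibson cloning, begins with a signal-sequence-free MBP that stays in the cytosol, followed by a TEV protease cleavage site that allows the MBP to be removed. NanoLuc is annotated as two separate fragments with a short unannotated gap between them. This fits the stated circular permutation, in which new termini are created between positions 65 and 66 and the original ends are presumably joined by a linker. A short match to a T7 gene 10B-derived solubility tag lies just before the T7 terminator; it is only a fragment and may be an incidental annotation. The two sequence records, depositor and sequencing-derived, differ by three nucleotides in length, within the bom region, but share the same feature layout. The associated work concerns luciferases with tunable emission wavelengths, for which this permuted enzyme served as a recombinant protein.
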