Addgene plasmid #113920: pET51b(+)_MBP-nLucCP-65/66
Purpose: Plasmid encoding the bacterial expression of the MBP fused NanoLuc circular permuted between the position 65 and 66
Depositing lab: Kai Johnsson. Depositing organization: Max Planck Institute for Medical Research. Publication: Luciferases with Tunable Emission Wavelengths. Hiblot J, Yu Q, Sabbadini MDB, Reymond L, Xue L, Schena A, Sallin O, Hill N, Griss R, Johnsson K. Angew Chem Int Ed Engl. 2017 Nov 13;56(46):14556-14560. doi: 10.1002/anie.201708277. Epub 2017 Oct 9. PubMed 28941028.
Backbone
  Vector backbone: pET51-b(+)
  Backbone manufacturer: Novagen
  Backbone size w/o insert (bp): 5218
  Total vector size (bp): 6784
  Vector type: Bacterial Expression, Luciferase
Growth in bacteria
  Bacterial resistance: Ampicillin, 100 μg/mL
  Growth temperature: 37°C
  Growth strain: DH5alpha
  Copy number: Low Copy
Gene/Insert
  Gene/Insert name: MBP-NanoLucCP-65/66
  Species: Synthetic
  Insert size (bp): 1722
  Promoter: T7
  Cloning method: Gibson Cloning
  Sequencing primers: 5′ T7; 3′ pET-RP
Terms and licenses: Academic/Nonprofit Terms; Industry Terms: Not Available to Industry
How to cite: pET51b(+)_MBP-nLucCP-65/66 was a gift from Kai Johnsson (Addgene plasmid # 113920 ; http://n2t.net/addgene:113920 ; RRID:Addgene_113920)
